>Addgene plasmid #37870 | MSCV-N 11E5a | depositor partial sequence | sequence record 47514 | Tag and insert
GCCACCATGGACTACAAGGATGACGATGACAAGCTCGATGGAGGATACCCATACGATGTTCCAGATTACG
CTGCTCGAGGTTATCAAACAAGTTTGTACAAAAAAGTTGGCATGGAGGTAGTGCCTGTACAAATTGCTGC
AGCAACAACTACAACATTGATATTGCCTGTTGTTATTGCATTTGCAGTATGTATTCTTAGTATTGTACTT
ATAATATTAATATCTGATTTTGTAGTATATACATCTGTGCTGGTACTAACACTTCTTTTATATTTGCTTT
TGTGGCTTTTATTAACAACCCCTTTGCAATTCTTTTTACTAACACTGTGTGTGTGCTATTTTCCTGCCTT
TTATATACACATATACATTGTGCAAACGCAACAATAAACTTTCTTGTACAAAGT
