>Addgene plasmid #37870 | MSCV-N 11E5a | addgene partial sequence | sequence record 49974 | pLXSN-5
TCACTCCTTCTCTAGGCGCCGGAATTAGATCTGCCACCATGGACTACAAGGATGACGATGACAAGCTCGA
TGGAGGATACCCATACGATGTTCCAGATTACGCTGCTCGAGGTTATCAAACAAGTTTGTACAAAAAAGTT
GGCATGGAGGTAGTGCCTGTACAAATTGCTGCAGCAACAACTACAACATTGATATTGCCTGTTGTTATTG
CATTTGCAGTATGTATTCTTAGTATTGTACTTATAATATTAATATCTGATTTTGTAGTATATACATCTGT
GCTGGTACTAACACTTCTTTTATATTTGCTTTTGTGGCTTTTATTAACAACCCCTTTGCAATTCTTTTTA
CTAACACTGTGTGTGTGCTATTTTCCTGCCTTTTATATACACATATACATTGTGCAAACGCAACAATAAA
CTTTCTTGTACAAAGTGGTTCGATAACGAATTCCGCCCCCCCCCCC
