[The description below was written by a language model from this plasmid's Addgene catalogue record.]
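Description:
MSCV-N 11E5a is a retroviral mammalian expression plasmid built on the MSCV-N FLAGHA backbone, a murine stem cell virus-derived vector. It carries the E5a open reading frame of human papillomavirus type 11, an insert of about 280 bp that was introduced by Gateway recombination cloning. The backbone supplies tandem Flag and HA epitopes at the N-terminus, so the small viral protein is made as a doubly tagged fusion suited to detection and to sequential affinity purification. In bacteria the plasmid is selected with ampicillin and is recorded as low copy. Transduced or transfected mammalian cells are selected with puromycin.

The catalogue lists the promoter as "PKG", which probably means PGK (phosphoglycerate kinase). In MSCV-type vectors the inserted gene is usually transcribed from the 5′ viral LTR, while an internal PGK promoter drives the puromycin resistance gene. No feature table is provided, so the record cannot confirm which arrangement applies here. The stated total size (6942 bp) is smaller than the stated empty backbone (8162 bp). This is consistent with Gateway recombination replacing a larger destination cassette with the short insert, although the record does not say so.

As a retroviral vector, it would be packaged into particles in cells that supply the viral structural proteins in trans, giving stable integration and expression in target cells. The construct belongs to a collection of tumour virus open reading frames assembled to study systematically how viral proteins perturb host cell networks. There, tagged viral proteins expressed in human cells can be used to identify interacting host proteins and downstream effects.
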