Addgene plasmid #37870: MSCV-N 11E5a
Depositing lab: Karl Munger. Depositing organization: Brigham and Women's Hospital. Publication: Interpreting cancer genomes using systematic host network perturbations by tumour virus proteins. Rozenblatt-Rosen O, Deo RC, Padi M, Adelmant G, Calderwood MA, Rolland T, Grace M, Dricot A, Askenazi M, Tavares M, Pevzner SJ, Abderazzaq F, Byrdsong D, Carvunis AR, Chen AA, Cheng J, Correll M, Duarte M, Fan C, Feltkamp MC, Ficarro SB, Franchi R, Garg BK, Gulbahce N, Hao T, Holthaus AM, James R, Korkhin A, Litovchick L, Mar JC, Pak TR, Rabello S, Rubio R, Shen Y, Singh S, Spangle JM, Tasan M, Wanamaker S, Webber JT, Roecklein-Canfield J, Johannsen E, Barabasi AL, Beroukhim R, Kieff E, Cusick ME, Hill DE, Munger K, Marto JA, Quackenbush J, Roth FP, DeCaprio JA, Vidal M. Nature. 2012 Jul 26;487(7408):491-5. 10.1038/nature11288 PubMed 22810586.
Backbone
  Vector backbone: MSCV-N FLAGHA
  Backbone size w/o insert (bp): 8162
  Total vector size (bp): 6942
  Vector type: Mammalian Expression, Retroviral
  Selectable markers: Puromycin
Growth in bacteria
  Bacterial resistance: Ampicillin, 100 μg/mL
  Growth temperature: 37°C
  Growth strain: DH5alpha
  Copy number: Low Copy
Gene/Insert
  Gene/Insert name: HPV 11 E5a
  Species: HPV
  Insert size (bp): 280
  GenBank ID: P04017.1
  Promoter: PKG
  Tag / fusion protein: Flag (N terminal on backbone); HA (N terminal on backbone)
  Cloning method: Gateway Cloning
  Sequencing primers: 5′ LXSN 5'; 3′ MSCV-N seq. rev
Resource information
  A portion of this plasmid was derived from a plasmid made by: Y. Jacob lab
Terms and licenses: Academic/Nonprofit Terms; Industry Terms: Not Available to Industry
How to cite: MSCV-N 11E5a was a gift from Karl Munger (Addgene plasmid # 37870 ; http://n2t.net/addgene:37870 ; RRID:Addgene_37870)
